Addgene plasmid #23456: pDONR223-MAST2
Depositing lab: William Hahn & David Root. Depositing organization: Dana-Farber Cancer Institute. Publication: COT drives resistance to RAF inhibition through MAP kinase pathway reactivation. Johannessen CM, Boehm JS, Kim SY, Thomas SR, Wardwell L, Johnson LA, Emery CM, Stransky N, Cogdill AP, Barretina J, Caponigro G, Hieronymus H, Murray RR, Salehi-Ashtiani K, Hill DE, Vidal M, Zhao JJ, Yang X, Alkan O, Kim S, Harris JL, Wilson CJ, Myer VE, Finan PM, Root DE, Roberts TM, Golub T, Flaherty KT, Dummer R, Weber BL, Sellers WR, Schlegel R, Wargo JA, Hahn WC, Garraway LA. Nature. 2010 Dec 16;468(7326):968-72. doi: 10.1038/nature09627 PubMed 21107320.
Backbone
  Vector backbone: pDONR223
  Backbone manufacturer: Invitrogen
  Backbone size w/o insert (bp): 5005
  Vector type: Gateway Donor vector
Growth in bacteria
  Bacterial resistance: Spectinomycin, 50 μg/mL
  Growth temperature: 37°C
  Growth strain: DH5alpha
  Copy number: High Copy
Gene/Insert
  Gene/Insert name: MAST2 (alt name: microtubule associated serine/threonine kinase 2)
  Species: H. sapiens (human)
  Insert size (bp): 2583
  Entrez Gene: MAST2 (a.k.a. MAST205, MTSSK)
  Cloning method: Gateway Cloning
  Sequencing primers: 5′ M13pUC-fwd; 3′ M13rev
Terms and licenses: Academic/Nonprofit Terms; Industry Terms: Not Available to Industry
Depositor comments: The ORF has no Stop codon. This design enables easy recombination into a destination vector to add an epitope tag of choice and Stop codon to the ORF. Do NOT use this plasmid directly for transfections. A set of 4 custom lentiviral vectors is available ( pLX301 (http://www.addgene.org/25895/) , pLX302 (http://www.addgene.org/25896/) , pLX303 (http://www.addgene.org/25897/) , pLX304 (http://www.addgene.org/25890/) ) to be used to express these ORFs in mammalian cells. These plasmids are not included in the kit and must be ordered separately.
How to cite: pDONR223-MAST2 was a gift from William Hahn & David Root (Addgene plasmid # 23456 ; http://n2t.net/addgene:23456 ; RRID:Addgene_23456)
