[The description below was written by a language model from this plasmid's Addgene catalogue record.]
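Description:
pDONR223-MAST2 is a Gateway entry clone built in the Invitrogen pDONR223 donor backbone (about 5 kb without insert) and carrying an open reading frame for human MAST2, the microtubule associated serine/threonine kinase 2 (also known as MAST205 or MTSSK). The plasmid is maintained in E. coli as a high-copy construct under spectinomycin selection. The recorded insert is about 2.6 kb and was introduced by Gateway recombination, so the ORF is expected to sit between attL-type recombination sites that allow it to be moved by an LR reaction into any compatible destination vector. M13 forward and reverse primer sites flank the cloning region for sequence verification. No feature table is supplied, so the origin of replication and exact site positions are not documented here.

The ORF deliberately lacks a stop codon. This "open" format lets the coding sequence read through into whatever the destination vector supplies downstream, so that a C-terminal epitope tag and a stop codon are added on transfer. The donor backbone is a shuttle for the ORF rather than an expression vector: the record lists no eukaryotic promoter and the depositors state that it should not be transfected directly. They instead point to a companion set of custom lentiviral destination vectors (pLX301 to pLX304), obtained separately, for expression in mammalian cells. The clone belongs to a kit of ORF clones, and the associated publication concerns resistance to RAF inhibition through MAP kinase pathway reactivation.
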