>Addgene plasmid #23456 | pDONR223-MAST2 | depositor partial sequence | sequence record 11130 | Author sequence, M13pUC-fwd
CTGATAGTGACCTGTTCGTTGCAACAAATTGATGAGCAATGCTTTTTTATAATGCCAACTTTGTACAAAA
AAGTTGGCACCATGCGGCCTCGCTCCCGGAGCCTCAGTCCCGGACGATCCCCAGTATCCTTTGACAGTGA
AATAATAATGATGAATCATGTTTACAAAGAAAGATTCCCAAAGGCCACCGCACAAATGGAAGAGCGACTA
GCAGAGTTTATTTCCTCCAACACTCCAGACAGCGTGCTGCCCTTGGCAGATGGAGCCCTGAGCTTTATTC
ATCATCAGGTGATTGAGATGGCCCGAGACTGCCTGGATAAATCTCGGAGTGGCCTCATTACATCACAATA
CTTCTACGAACTTCAAGATAATTTGGAGAAACTTTTACAAGATGCTCATGAGCGCTCAGAGAGCTCAGAA
GTGGCTTTTGTGATGCAGCTGGTGAAAAAGCTGATGATTATCATTGCCCGCCCAGCACGTCTCCTGGAAT
GCCTGGAGTTTGACCCTGAAGAGTTCTACCACCTTTTAGAAGCAGCTGAGGGCCACGCCAAAGAGGGACA
AGGGATTAAATGTGACATTCCCCGCTACATCGTTAGCCAGCTGGGCCTCACCCGGGATCCCCTAGAAGAA
ATGGCCCAGTTGAGCAGCTGTGACAGTCCTGACACTCCAGAGACAGATGATTCTATTGAGGGCCATGGGG
CATCTCTGCCATCTAAAAAGACACCCTCTGAAGAGGACTTCGAGACCATTAAGCTCATCAGCAATGGCGC
TATGGGGCTGTATTTCTGGTGCGGCACAAGTCCACCCGGCAGCGCTTGCCATGAGAGATCACAAGCAGAC
TTGATCTACGGACAGATCAGCAGGCTTTCGTGAGCGTGACATACTGACTTCGCTGAGAACCCCTTGGTGG
TCAGCA
