>Addgene plasmid #23456 | pDONR223-MAST2 | addgene partial sequence | sequence record 29353 | 23456 with M13pUC-fwd
AGCTCGGGCCCAATAATGATTTTATTTTGACTGATAGTGACCTGTTCGTTGCAACAAATTGATGAGCAAT
GCTTTTTTATAATGCCAACTTTGTACAAAAAAGTTGGCACCATGCGGCCTCGCTCCCGGAGCCTCAGTCC
CGGACGATCCCCAGTATCCTTTGACAGTGAAATAATAATGATGAATCATGTTTACAAAGAAAGATTCCCA
AAGGCCACCGCACAAATGGAAGAGCGACTAGCAGAGTTTATTTCCTCCAACACTCCAGACAGCGTGCTGC
CCTTGGCAGATGGAGCCCTGAGCTTTATTCATCATCAGGTGATTGAGATGGCCCGAGACTGCCTGGATAA
ATCTCGGAGTGGCCTCATTACATCACAATACTTCTACGAACTTCAAGATAATTTGGAGAAACTTTTACAA
GATGCTCATGAGCGCTCAGAGAGCTCAGAAGTGGCTTTTGTGATGCAGCTGGTGAAAAAGCTGATGATTA
TCATTGCCCGCCCAGCACGTCTCCTGGAATGCCTGGAGTTTGACCCTGAAGAGTTCTACCACCTTTTAGA
AGCAGCTGAGGGCCACGCCAAAGAGGGACAAGGGATTAAATGTGACATTCCCCGCTACATCGTTAGCCAG
CTGGGCCTCACCCGGGATCCCCTAGAAG
