>Addgene plasmid #23456 | pDONR223-MAST2 | depositor partial sequence | sequence record 46797 | Author sequence, M13-rev
ATATCAGGCTGGGATGGCAATAATGATTTTATTTTGACTGATAGTGACCTGTTCGTTGCAACAAATTGAT
AAGCAATGCTTTCTTATAATGCCAACTTTGTACAAGAAAGTTGGCAAGCTCCACCACCTCCGTGTGCACC
AGGCCATGCACAGGTTCCCCATTGACATGGGTGATGAGGTCACCTTGACGAAGCCCTGCCTCACTGGCCG
GACCTCCATCCTCCACGTGCCACACCATATGGTGCACGGTGTAGACATCGGAGTCACCCATGTAGACGCG
AATGGCCCGCAGGGTGAAGCCATACTTCTTGGAGAAGAGTCCCGGGATGATGGGTTGGACGACTGAGAAT
GTGGGGACATGGGGCTGGCCAACGGGGAGCAGGTGTGGTGTTCCGAAGGAATGAGGAGTGAGAGGGCTGT
GGCTGAGGCGGACTTGATCACTTTGTTGACAGGGCGAGCAGTGCGCTTCTCTGTTGAGTCCCCAGAGAGC
AGCCGGTGGCGGGCCCTACGCACAGCCAGGTCACTGATGGCCTTGGCTGTGGCTCCCTCAGCCAGCTGTG
AGGTCCCACGGCCTCGGGTCTCCATAGCTGGACTGGAACCACTGCTCCGGCCAACAGCTTCCTCATCCAG
CTTTGGCCGCTGCTCCCCT
